Addgene plasmid #236513: YFP-cCGNL1-Myc
Purpose: For expression of cParacingulin L1 in mammalian cells
Depositing lab: Sandra Citi. Depositing organization: University of Geneva. Publication: Inducible overexpression of cingulin in stably transfected MDCK cells does not affect tight junction organization and gene expression. Paschoud S, Citi S. Mol Membr Biol. 2008 Jan;25(1):1-13. doi: 10.1080/09687680701474009. PubMed 18097951.
Backbone
  Vector backbone: pTRE2-hyg
  Vector type: Mammalian Expression
Growth in bacteria
  Bacterial resistance: Ampicillin, 100 μg/mL
  Growth temperature: 37°C
  Growth strain: DH5alpha
  Copy number: High Copy
Gene/Insert
  Gene/Insert name: CGNL1
  Species: Canis lupus familiaris (dog)
  Insert size (bp): 4665
  Mutation: WT
  Entrez Gene: CGNL1
  Tag / fusion protein: YFP (N terminal on insert); Myc (C terminal on insert)
  Cloning method: Restriction Enzyme; 5′ cloning site BamH1 (unknown if destroyed); 3′ cloning site Sal1 (unknown if destroyed)
Terms and licenses: Academic/Nonprofit Terms; Industry Terms: Not Available to Industry
Depositor comments: S1137 (Plasmid collection number)
How to cite: YFP-cCGNL1-Myc was a gift from Sandra Citi (Addgene plasmid # 236513 ; http://n2t.net/addgene:236513 ; RRID:Addgene_236513)
