[The description below was written by a language model from this plasmid's Addgene catalogue record and pLannotate feature annotations shown in this document.]
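Description:
YFP-cCGNL1-Myc is a mammalian expression plasmid built on the pTRE2-hyg backbone for tetracycline/doxycycline-regulated expression of wild-type canine paracingulin (CGNL1, from Canis lupus familiaris). In E. coli it is maintained at high copy number from a ColE1/pUC-type origin and selected with ampicillin through the β-lactamase gene and its native promoter. For mammalian cells, a separate cassette with the SV40 enhancer/early promoter, the hygromycin phosphotransferase gene and an SV40 polyadenylation signal allows selection of stably transfected clones with hygromycin.

The payload lies on the opposite strand to the selection markers. A tetracycline response element carrying seven tetO copies sits upstream of a minimal CMV promoter. This arrangement is essentially silent on its own and becomes active only in cells that supply a tetracycline-controlled transactivator (tTA or rtTA), so expression can be switched with tetracycline or doxycycline. It drives an open reading frame in which a monomeric EYFP is fused to the N-terminus of CGNL1. The record also lists a C-terminal Myc epitope, which the automated annotation did not pick up as a separate feature. The annotation tool labelled the CGNL1 region by similarity to the human protein, but the catalogue entry states that the insert is the dog sequence, cloned between BamHI and SalI sites. Downstream, a rabbit β-globin intron, a short globin coding remnant and the β-globin polyadenylation signal provide transcript processing.

The stated purpose is expression of canine paracingulin in mammalian cells. The associated publication concerns inducible overexpression of the related junctional protein cingulin in stably transfected MDCK cells. The yellow fluorescent tag allows the fusion protein to be localised, and the Myc tag allows antibody detection.
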