Features (pLannotate 1.2.2; 17 found; start..end, strand, type, name):
      1..589     +  rep_origin     ori: high-copy-number ColE1/pMB1/pBR322/pUC origin of replication
    772..825     +  CDS            lacI (fragment): lac repressor; lacI; The lac repressor binds to the lac operator to inhibit transcription in E. coli. This inhibition can be relieved by adding lactose or isopropyl-β-D-thiogalactopyranoside (IPTG).
   1158..1213    -  polyA_signal   β-globin poly(A) signal: rabbit β-globin polyadenylation signal (Gil and Proudfoot, 1987)
   1284..1406    -  CDS            HBB: HBB_COLGU - Experimental evidence at transcript level: Swiss-Prot protein existence level 2. Involved in oxygen transport from the lung to the various peripheral tissues. From Colobus guereza (Mantled guereza) (Eastern black-and-white colobus monkey).
   1410..1982    -  intron         β-globin intron: intron from rabbit β-globin gene
   2058..5942    -  CDS            CGNL1: CGNL1_HUMAN - Also known as JACOP, KIAA1749. Experimental evidence at protein level: Swiss-Prot protein existence level 1. May be involved in anchoring the apical junctional complex, especially tight junctions, to actin-based cytoskeletons. From Homo sapiens (Human).
   5952..6668    -  CDS            mEYFP: mEYFP is a basic (constitutively fluorescent) yellow fluorescent protein published in 2002, derived from Aequorea victoria. It is reported to be a very rapidly-maturing monomer.
   6675..6701    -  misc_feature   MCS (fragment): pUC18/19 multiple cloning site
   6795..6833    -  promoter       minimal CMV promoter: human cytomegalovirus (CMV) immediate early promoter
   6838..6855    -  misc_feature   MCS (fragment): pUC18/19 multiple cloning site
   6866..7136    -  protein_bind   tetracycline response element: contains seven copies of the tetracycline operator tetO tetracycline repressor TetR
   7150..7479    +  promoter       SV40 promoter: SV40 enhancer and early promoter
   7488..8513    +  CDS            HygR: aminoglycoside phosphotransferase from E. coli; aph(4)-Ia; confers resistance to hygromycin
   8524..8607    +  CDS            large T antigen (fragment): large T antigen from SV40 (simian virus 40)
   8630..8711    +  polyA_signal   SV40 poly(A) signal: SV40 polyadenylation signal
   8817..8921    +  promoter       AmpR promoter: bla
   8922..9782    +  CDS            AmpR: β-lactamase; bla; confers resistance to ampicillin, carbenicillin, and related antibiotics
>Addgene plasmid #236513 | YFP-cCGNL1-Myc | addgene full sequence | sequence record 470052 | Addgene NGS Result
TTGAGATCCTTTTTTTCTGCGCGTAATCTGCTGCTTGCAAACAAAAAAACCACCGCTACCAGCGGTGGTT
TGTTTGCCGGATCAAGAGCTACCAACTCTTTTTCCGAAGGTAACTGGCTTCAGCAGAGCGCAGATACCAA
ATACTGTTCTTCTAGTGTAGCCGTAGTTAGGCCACCACTTCAAGAACTCTGTAGCACCGCCTACATACCT
CGCTCTGCTAATCCTGTTACCAGTGGCTGCTGCCAGTGGCGATAAGTCGTGTCTTACCGGGTTGGACTCA
AGACGATAGTTACCGGATAAGGCGCAGCGGTCGGGCTGAACGGGGGGTTCGTGCACACAGCCCAGCTTGG
AGCGAACGACCTACACCGAACTGAGATACCTACAGCGTGAGCTATGAGAAAGCGCCACGCTTCCCGAAGG
GAGAAAGGCGGACAGGTATCCGGTAAGCGGCAGGGTCGGAACAGGAGAGCGCACGAGGGAGCTTCCAGGG
GGAAACGCCTGGTATCTTTATAGTCCTGTCGGGTTTCGCCACCTCTGACTTGAGCGTCGATTTTTGTGAT
GCTCGTCAGGGGGGCGGAGCCTATGGAAAAACGCCAGCAACGCGGCCTTTTTACGGTTCCTGGCCTTTTG
CTGGCCTTTTGCTCACATGTTCTTTCCTGCGTTATCCCCTGATTCTGTGGATAACCGTATTACCGCCTTT
GAGTGAGCTGATACCGCTCGCCGCAGCCGAACGACCGAGCGCAGCGAGTCAGTGAGCGAGGAAGCGGAAG
AGCGCCCAATACGCAAACCGCCTCTCCCCGCGCGTTGGCCGATTCATTAATGCAGTCGAGGGATCTCCAT
AAGAGAAGAGGGACAGCTATGACTGGGAGTAGTCAGGAGAGGAGGAAAAATCTGGCTAGTAAAACATGTA
AGGAAAATTTTAGGGATGTTAAAGAAAAAAATAACACAAAACAAAATATAAAAAAAATCTAACCTCAAGT
CAAGGCTTTTCTATGGAATAAGGAATGGACAGCAGGGGGCTGTTTCATATACTGATGACCTCTTTATAGC
CAACCTTTGTTCATGGCAGCCAGCATATGGGCATATGTTGCCAAACTCTAAACCAAATACTCATTCTGAT
GTTTTAAATGATTTGCCCTCCCATATGTCCTTCCGAGTGAGAGACACAAAAAATTCCAACACACTATTGC
AATGAAAATAAATTTCCTTTATTAGCCAGAAGTCAGATGCTCAAGGGGCTTCATGATGTCCCCATAATTT
TTGGCAGAGGGAAAAAGATCTCAGTGGTATTTGTGAGCCAGGGCATTGGCCACACCAGCCACCACCTTCT
GATAGGCAGCCTGCACCTGAGGAGTGAATTCTTTGCCAAAATGATGAGACAGCACAACAACCAGCACGTT
GCCCAGGAGCTGTAGGAAAGAGAAGAAGGCATGAACATGGTTAGCAGAGGGGCCCGGTTTGGACTCAGAG
TATTTTATCCTCATCTCAAACAGTGTATATCATTGTAACCATAAAGAGAAAGGCAGGATGATGACCAGGG
TGTAGTTGTTTCTACCAATAAGAATATTTCCACGCCAGCCAGAATTTATATGCAGAAATATTCTACCTTA
TCATTTAATTATAACAATTGTTCTCTAAAACTGTGCTGAAGTACAATATAATATACCCTGATTGCCTTGA
AAAAAAAGTGATTAGAGAAAGTACTTACAATCTGACAAATAAACAAAAGTGAATTTAAAAATTCGTTACA
AATGCAAGCTAAAGTTTAACGAAAAAGTTACAGAAAATGAAAAGAAAATAAGAGGAGACAATGGTTGTCA
ACAGAGTAGAAAGTGAAAGAAACAAAATTATCATGAGGGTCCATGGTGATACAAGGGACATCTTCCCATT
CTAAACAACACCCTGAAAACTTTGCCCCCTCCATATAACATGAATTTTACAATAGCGAAAAAGAAAGAAC
AATCAAGGGTCCCCAAACTCACCCTGAAGTTCTCAGCTCTAGAGATATCGTCGACCTAATTCAGATCCTC
TTCTGAGATGAGTTTTTGTTCATCGACGATCTGGCTGGTGGCAGCGCTGTCCTTGGGGAAGGTGTAGCTC
AGCGGCGCCTCGTGGAGGCTCCCCCCGTCCGTACTGAGGTCATCATCATCCGTGTCGTCCAGCACTTTGC
TCGGCAGCTTCTTGAGTCTTAGGTCCTTCTTCATGGAATTGAGTTGTCCCTGCAGCTGCTCATTCACATC
CATCTGCTCCTCCAGCTCCCTCTGCAGCTTCTTTTTAGAACTTTCTAGTCTGTCGATCTCCTCCTCGGCC
TCCTCTACTTGTCGTTTCATTGCTTTCAAGCGCAAGCTAAGCTGGTCCTTCTGATCAGTCAGAGACAGGT
GCTCATCGTCCACTTGCATCACTAGCTCCTTCACCTTCCGCTCCAGCCGTCGGTTGCTGAGCTGGAGGCT
GGCCCGGTCCCTCTCCTCGTTTTCCAGACGGTCCTCCAGCTCCGCGATCCTGGCCTCCATCTGCACCACC
AGCCCCTCTTTGCTGGACCTGTAGGAGCCTTCCAGATGGATAATCCGGCTCTTTAAATCTTTGTTCTGCC
TCTCCAAGGAAATCTTGTCACACTCCAAGTCCTGCTTGAGAGCTCTTTCCTGCAGGAGCTCGCTCCTCAT
CTGCTCCATCTGTTCCCTGCTCCGAGTGATCCTCTCCGAGAGCAAATCCGAGTTATTTCTTTCTTCTTCC
AGTTCCATCTCCAGCTGAGACACCTTGTCCTCCATCTGCTTGACGAGTCTGCTTCGGTCATCTTTGAGGT
GACTTTTGGCCTCCAGCTCGTATTCCAGGTCCTTGAGTGTCTGCTCCAGAAGCTGCCTTTTTGTGAGCGC
CTCATCCTGAGCTCTCTGGTAGTCCCGTAACTCCTCCTCCATCAGACGCATCTCATCCTGCAGTTTCATG
GCAGTCAGACGTGACTTTTCAGCCTCTAGCGTTTTCTCCTTCAACTGCCTTTGCATTTCTGCAAGTTCCC
TGCGATTTTTCTCCTTGTACTCATCTAGCTGGTTCTGGAGCTCCAGTGTTGATACACGGGACACCTCAAC
AATGTCAGCCATCTCTTTCTGCAATTTTTCAATGGTCTTGTCCAGATGCCATCGCTCGTTCTCCATCTCG
TTCTTCAGCCTCCTTAACTGCTCTTTCTGCTCAGTCTCATCTTTAAGCTTCTCAGACAACTGCTTCTGCT
CCTGGGTGGCCCGACTCAGATTTCTCTGCACGTCTTCCAGCTCACCCTCCAGGGTCCTTCTGACTGATGT
GGCTTCTCTTTCTTCCTTTCTTGCATTCACAAGGGCCTCCTCTAATTGCCGGTTTTCTCTCTCGCATTTT
GTGAGCCTTTCCTTTGCCTTGACCTCATCGTCCTTCATGTCAGCAATCTGCCTCTGCAGCCGAGCGACGC
TCTGCTCCAGCTCTTCGATGCTTTCCCGCAGCTTCTCATTCTCCTCCTGCAGAGCCTTCACGTGCATTTC
AGCCCCCAGCTGGCTCTGCTCTGAAGTGTTGCTCCGACTGGCCAGGACCTCGACGTTCTTGGTTGCTTCT
TCTACACTCTCCCTCAGGGCCTGCAGCTCGGCGTCATACTGCTCCTTCAGCTTATCCATCTCCAGGTCGT
GGCTGGACACCTCTTCCTTCAGGGCTCCCTTCAGGGCGGTCAGTTCACGCTCCCGCTTCCTCAAGAGGTC
CTCCTGCTCCTCTTTGGCGATGAGCAGATCCTGAAGATCCTGTTTTGCCTGTAAGAGTTCCTCAATCAGG
GCTCCCTTTTCCCTGTCCTCAGATCGTTTAGCACTGTCCAATTCATCGTGCATTTCTGAGAGCTGGTCCT
GGAGATCCCTGATCTCAGTCTGGTGCTGTTCCCGTTCCATCTTCACCTGGAACAATTCCTCCAGGTTCTT
GCGGAGCTCCCCTTCACTCTCTTCCAGGCGCTGCTGTAGCATGGAGTTCTCTTCCACTTTACTATCATGC
TGGCCCTGGAGCTCCTCCAAATTTGCTTTCATTCTCTCTCTCTCTTCTTTGATGTTCTGCTGATTCTTGA
CTTCTAGTTGAAGCTGTCTCTGAAGTTCAGCCACTTCTGTGGTCAGCTTGTTTTTCTGTTCCAGCAGATC
TCTGACTTCAGATGAAGAATTAGAAGCTTGATTATTTCCTTGTGTGCTCCCTGCTGCTCGAGACTTTAAA
GTCTGGATTTTCTCAAAGACCAGGTTGACTTTCCGTTTAGTCGCATCATCATTATCGGTGCTTCCTTCTT
TGAGGTAATTGTAAAGTATCTGCTTGGCCGTCTCCTCATTGGTTTGTTGAGTGAGCTCTTGTTGGCCTTT
CAACAGATCTGGTGTGGCCTGAGTGTTGGAGGCGGAAGTAAATGTCTTCACAGAAATCTTCTTGGCACCA
GAGTCGGGCGAAGTCGCTAGGGCCCGATTCTGTAACATCAGCGTCGCCGTGGCTGTCTTGATTTCGTCCT
CCTTTTTATTCTGGGCTGGGGGGGAGGACACACGCGTGTTTGTACTCTCCCGACCCCCTCTGTTTGCTGG
AGCTTTCCCATCTTTGCTCTGCTGGGCAGGCCGGAGGTGGGCCCCCTGCAGCTTGGCGAAGGCGCGGCCC
ACGCTCTGTCTCCCGCGGTGCTCCTGGGCAGGTGACCGCTGCGGGCACACCTGCGACGGGCGGAGGAGGT
GTTCGCTGGACTTGCCCAGGTTCCGGCTAAATTCGCTGAGGTACTCCGAGTTCCCCTGCAGACCGAAAGG
AAAGGCACTATCCACGCTTCTGGACCTCTTCCTGTCTTCTGGATTGATTCTGTTCCGCTTCCCAGGCCTT
CCTCTCCTCTGAAGCCCGGGTTTTTGGTCAAACTTTTCAATCAGTTGATCCACACCAGGAATTGATCCCG
TGTCAATATCCCGCCCAGTTCCTGGCAGGAAGGGGATATACCGTCTGTTTTCGTGGCGATTCACATTGTC
AGCGTGGATGGCACATTCCTGATCATCAAGCAGAAATCTGTACAAAGAGTTGGCCGACGTGGGGGTTGCC
GACGAGGAAGAGGACCTCCGGGACCGAGCTCCGTCCAGGACAGGTCCCGCTGAATCTTGTCGCCGGAAGG
GAAGCACGTCCGGCCTGGCTTTCTTGGCTTCAGGATGGGTGTGCGGGCTGTGGGCAGTGGGGGACCTCCC
ACTAGGGGAAGGGGCCTCCCCTACCAGCGCCTCCCCGGTGCAGCTCTCAACATTTACGCACACTGAGGTC
TGCTTCTTGGGGTCATCGATGACCACAGAGCTGCACAAACGGATGGCCGTCACGCCGGATTTGCCCGCAT
CTTCCAAAGGAGGGCTGGTAGGCTGGGAACTACCAGGCTTGGGGAAGCAGGTCCATGCCTTCTTATTGTT
GGTACCTTCTTCTGTCAATGTGTTTAGCCAATTATGCTCAGGAGGCTGGTGGTTTTGCAAGTTCGATTCA
TTCTTTTCAGGGTCATAGGGCTGCAGAAGCTCTGGATGCCTCTGAAAGTTCAACACGTGGGATGGCTTCA
TTGGCCCCTCTTTGCGTTCTAGAACCCCGTTCTTGCCTTCGAAGAGAGAGGACTGTTTCAGGTTTCTTAC
TGGGCTGGGCTGGGCATACGGATTTTCTGGGAGCTGCAATTCCTCTGCGCTGCTCTCCTCCAGCACGGAC
CCGTTGCTGGAATGCAGAGGCAGGTTACTTCTCATTGGAGATGGAAATGGTGGCCCATTTTCAGGAAAAG
ATGTGCCTGCCAGACACCGCTCTGTGTTATTCAGGACTATGTAGGGGTGACCATCGATTCCCTGCACCCG
AATACTGACACCATAGGAGCCTGCCTTAGAGTGTTGGGAATTCCTTGGCTTTTTGCTATCATCGCTTGCG
AGTCTCAGATGGACGCCATATTCTTGCTGTACGTGTTGGTATTCGCCGAAATACAGCTCCATGCGGCCGC
TCTTGTACAGCTCGTCCATGCCGAGAGTGATCCCGGCGGCGGTCACGAACTCCAGCAGGACCATGTGATC
GCGCTTCTCGTTGGGGTCTTTGCTCAGCTTGGACTGGTAGCTCAGGTAGTGGTTGTCGGGCAGCAGCACG
GGGCCGTCGCCGATGGGGGTGTTCTGCTGGTAGTGGTCGGCGAGCTGCACGCTGCCGTCCTCGATGTTGT
GGCGGATCTTGAAGTTCACCTTGATGCCGTTCTTCTGCTTGTCGGCCATGATATAGACGTTGTGGCTGTT
GTAGTTGTACTCCAGCTTGTGCCCCAGGATGTTGCCGTCCTCCTTGAAGTCGATGCCCTTCAGCTCGATG
CGGTTCACCAGGGTGTCGCCCTCGAACTTCACCTCGGCGCGGGTCTTGTAGTTGCCGTCGTCCTTGAAGA
AGATGGTGCGCTCCTGGACGTAGCCTTCGGGCATGGCGGACTTGAAGAAGTCGTGCTGCTTCATGTGGTC
GGGGTAGCGGGCGAAGCACTGCAGGCCGTAGCCGAAGGTGGTCACGAGGGTGGGCCAGGGCACGGGCAGC
TTGCCGGTGGTGCAGATGAACTTCAGGGTCAGCTTGCCGTAGGTGGCATCGCCCTCGCCCTCGCCGGACA
CGCTGAACTTGTGGCCGTTTACGTCGCCGTCCAGCTCGACCAGGATGGGCACCACCCCGGTGAACAGCTC
CTCGCCCTTGCTCACCATGGTGGCGGATCCCCGGGTACCGAGCTCGAATTCGGGGCCGCGGAGGCTGGAT
CGGTCCCGGTGTCTTCTATGGAGGTCAAAACAGCGTGGATGGCGTCTCCAGGCGATCTGACGGTTCACTA
AACGAGCTCTGCTTATATAGGCCTCCCACCGTACACGCCTACCTCGACCCGGGTACCGAGCTCGACTTTC
ACTTTTCTCTATCACTGATAGGGAGTGGTAAACTCGACTTTCACTTTTCTCTATCACTGATAGGGAGTGG
TAAACTCGACTTTCACTTTTCTCTATCACTGATAGGGAGTGGTAAACTCGACTTTCACTTTTCTCTATCA
CTGATAGGGAGTGGTAAACTCGACTTTCACTTTTCTCTATCACTGATAGGGAGTGGTAAACTCGACTTTC
ACTTTTCTCTATCACTGATAGGGAGTGGTAAACTCGACTTTCACTTTTCTCTATCACTGATAGGGAGTGG
TAAACTCGAGTGTGTCAGTTAGGGTGTGGAAAGTCCCCAGGCTCCCCAGCAGGCAGAAGTATGCAAAGCA
TGCATCTCAATTAGTCAGCAACCAGGTGTGGAAAGTCCCCAGGCTCCCCAGCAGGCAGAAGTATGCAAAG
CATGCATCTCAATTAGTCAGCAACCATAGTCCCGCCCCTAACTCCGCCCATCCCGCCCCTAACTCCGCCC
AGTTCCGCCCATTCTCCGCCCCATGGCTGACTAATTTTTTTTATTTATGCAGAGGCCGAGGCCGCCTCGG
CCTCTGAGCTATTCCAGAAGTAGTGAGGAGGCTTTTTTGGAGGCCTAGGCTTTTGCAAAAAGCTTCCATG
AAAAAGCCTGAACTCACCGCGACGTCTGTCGAGAAGTTTCTGATCGAAAAGTTCGACAGCGTCTCCGACC
TGATGCAGCTCTCGGAGGGCGAAGAATCTCGTGCTTTCAGCTTCGATGTAGGAGGGCGTGGATATGTCCT
GCGGGTAAATAGCTGCGCCGATGGTTTCTACAAAGATCGTTATGTTTATCGGCACTTTGCATCGGCCGCG
CTCCCGATTCCGGAAGTGCTTGACATTGGGGAATTCAGCGAGAGCCTGACCTATTGCATCTCCCGCCGTG
CACAGGGTGTCACGTTGCAAGACCTGCCTGAAACCGAACTGCCCGCTGTTCTGCAGCCGGTCGCGGAGGC
CATGGATGCGATCGCTGCGGCCGATCTTAGCCAGACGAGCGGGTTCGGCCCATTCGGACCGCAAGGAATC
GGTCAATACACTACATGGCGTGATTTCATATGCGCGATTGCTGATCCCCATGTGTATCACTGGCAAACTG
TGATGGACGACACCGTCAGTGCGTCCGTCGCGCAGGCTCTCGATGAGCTGATGCTTTGGGCCGAGGACTG
CCCCGAAGTCCGGCACCTCGTGCACGCGGATTTCGGCTCCAACAATGTCCTGACGGACAATGGCCGCATA
ACAGCGGTCATTGACTGGAGCGAGGCGATGTTCGGGGATTCCCAATACGAGGTCGCCAACATCTTCTTCT
GGAGGCCGTGGTTGGCTTGTATGGAGCAGCAGACGCGCTACTTCGAGCGGAGGCATCCGGAGCTTGCAGG
ATCGCCGCGGCTCCGGGCGTATATGCTCCGCATTGGTCTTGACCAACTCTATCAGAGCTTGGTTGACGGC
AATTTCGATGATGCAGCTTGGGCGCAGGGTCGATGCGACGCAATCGTCCGATCCGGAGCCGGGACTGTCG
GGCGTACACAAATCGCCCGCAGAAGCGCGGCCGTCTGGACCGATGGCTGTGTAGAAGTACTCGCCGATAG
TGGAAACCGACGCCCCAGCACTCGTCCGAGGGCAAAGGAATAGAGTTCTAGAGGATCATAATCAGCCATA
CCACATTTGTAGAGGTTTTACTTGCTTTAAAAAACCTCCCACACCTCCCCCTGAACCTGAAACATAAAAT
GAATGCAATTGTTGTTGTTAACTTGTTTATTGCAGCTTATAATGGTTACAAATAAAGCAATAGCATCACA
AATTTCACAAATAAAGCATTTTTTTCACTGCCTCGAGTGAAGACGAAAGGGCCTCGTGATACGCCTATTT
TTATAGGTTAATGTCATGATAATAATGGTTTCTTAGACGTCAGGTGGCACTTTTCGGGGAAATGTGCGCG
GAACCCCTATTTGTTTATTTTTCTAAATACATTCAAATATGTATCCGCTCATGAGACAATAACCCTGATA
AATGCTTCAATAATATTGAAAAAGGAAGAGTATGAGTATTCAACATTTCCGTGTCGCCCTTATTCCCTTT
TTTGCGGCATTTTGCCTTCCTGTTTTTGCTCACCCAGAAACGCTGGTGAAAGTAAAAGATGCTGAAGATC
AGTTGGGTGCACGAGTGGGTTACATCGAACTGGATCTCAACAGCGGTAAGATCCTTGAGAGTTTTCGCCC
CGAAGAACGTTTTCCAATGATGAGCACTTTTAAAGTTCTGCTATGTGGCGCGGTATTATCCCGTGTTGAC
GCCGGGCAAGAGCAACTCGGTCGCCGCATACACTATTCTCAGAATGACTTGGTTGAGTACTCACCAGTCA
CAGAAAAGCATCTTACGGATGGCATGACAGTAAGAGAATTATGCAGTGCTGCCATAACCATGAGTGATAA
CACTGCGGCCAACTTACTTCTGACAACGATCGGAGGACCGAAGGAGCTAACCGCTTTTTTGCACAACATG
GGGGATCATGTAACTCGCCTTGATCGTTGGGAACCGGAGCTGAATGAAGCCATACCAAACGACGAGCGTG
ACACCACGATGCCTGTAGCAATGGCAACAACGTTGCGCAAACTATTAACTGGCGAACTACTTACTCTAGC
TTCCCGGCAACAATTAATAGACTGGATGGAGGCGGATAAAGTTGCAGGACCACTTCTGCGCTCGGCCCTT
CCGGCTGGCTGGTTTATTGCTGATAAATCTGGAGCCGGTGAGCGTGGGTCTCGCGGTATCATTGCAGCAC
TGGGGCCAGATGGTAAGCCCTCCCGTATCGTAGTTATCTACACGACGGGGAGTCAGGCAACTATGGATGA
ACGAAATAGACAGATCGCTGAGATAGGTGCCTCACTGATTAAGCATTGGTAACTGTCAGACCAAGTTTAC
TCATATATACTTTAGATTGATTTAAAACTTCATTTTTAATTTAAAAGGATCTAGGTGAAGATCCTTTTTG
ATAATCTCATGACCAAAATCCCTTAACGTGAGTTTTCGTTCCACTGAGCGTCAGACCCCGTAGAAAAGAT
CAAAGGATCTTC
